Addgene plasmid #45491: PL2x2_5
Depositing lab: David Baker. Depositing organization: University of Washington.
Backbone
  Vector backbone: pET29b(+)
  Backbone size w/o insert (bp): 5370
  Total vector size (bp): 5550
  Vector type: Bacterial Expression
Growth in bacteria
  Bacterial resistance: Kanamycin, 50 μg/mL
  Growth temperature: 37°C
  Growth strain: XL10 Gold
  Growth instructions: For protein expression, BL21 star is recommended
  Copy number: High Copy
Gene/Insert
  Gene/Insert name: PL2x2_5 (alt name: plop2x2_5)
  Species: Synthetic
  Insert size (bp): 321
  Mutation: changed E30Y of Di-IV_5_PL2x2_6
  Tag / fusion protein: 6xHis (C terminal on backbone)
  Cloning method: Restriction Enzyme; 5′ cloning site NdeI (not destroyed); 3′ cloning site XhoI (not destroyed)
  Sequencing primers: 5′ T7
Resource information
  A portion of this plasmid was derived from a plasmid made by: GenScript
Terms and licenses: Academic/Nonprofit Terms; Industry Terms: Not Available to Industry
How to cite: PL2x2_5 was a gift from David Baker (Addgene plasmid # 45491 ; http://n2t.net/addgene:45491 ; RRID:Addgene_45491)
