[The description below was written by a language model from this plasmid's Addgene catalogue record.]
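Description:
PL2x2_5 is a bacterial expression plasmid built on the pET29b(+) backbone, carrying a short synthetic open reading frame of about 321 bp in a construct of roughly 5.55 kb. It is selected with kanamycin and is listed as high copy. No feature table accompanies the record, so the origin of replication and regulatory elements are not itemised. pET29b(+) vectors generally place the insert under a T7 promoter with lac operator control, consistent with the T7 sequencing primer listed. Expression therefore depends on a host that supplies T7 RNA polymerase. The record separates a cloning strain used for propagation from a BL21-derived strain recommended for protein production.

The insert, also called plop2x2_5, is a synthetic, designed protein sequence rather than a natural gene. It is recorded as a variant of a related design, Di-IV_5_PL2x2_6, from which it differs by a single E30Y substitution. It was cloned between NdeI and XhoI, both of which remain intact. With this arrangement the start codon sits at the NdeI site and the coding sequence reads through XhoI into the backbone-encoded C-terminal 6xHis tag, allowing purification by immobilised metal affinity chromatography. Part of the plasmid derives from commercially synthesised DNA.

The record does not state the fold, function or experimental purpose of the protein. The design supports overexpression in E. coli and purification of a small His-tagged synthetic protein, as would be needed for biophysical or structural characterisation of a designed sequence and comparison with its parent variant.
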