>Addgene plasmid #45491 | PL2x2_5 | addgene partial sequence | sequence record 64277 | pBRrevBam 5'-GGTGATGTCGGCGATATAGG-3'
GCGCCGGTGATGCCGGCCACGATGCGTCCGGCGTAGAGGATCGAGATCGATCTCGATCCCGCGAAATTAA
TACGACTCACTATAGGGGAATTGTGAGCGGATAACAATTCCCCTCTAGAAATAATTTTGTTTAACTTTAA
GAAGGAGATATACATATGGGCAAAGTCCTGCTGGTGATTTCCACCGATACGAACATTATCAGCTCTGTCC
AGGAACGTGCGAAACATAATTATCCGGGTCGTTACATTCGCACCGCCACGAGTTCCCAAGATATCCGCGA
CATTATCAAAAGCATGAAAGATAACGGCAAACCGCTGGTTGTGTTTGTGAATGGTGCATCTCAGAACGAC
GTTAACGAATTTCAAAACGAAGCTAAAAAAGAAGGCGTTAGCTATGATGTCCTGAAATCGACCGACCCGG
AAGAACTGACGCAGCGTGTTCGCGAATTTCTGAAAACCGCCGGTAGCCTCGAGCACCACCACCACCACCA
CTGAGATCCGGCTGCTAACAAAGCCCGAAAGGAAGCTGAGTTGGCTGCTGCCACCGCTGAGCAATAACTA
GCATAACCCCTTGGGGCCTCTAAACGGGTCTTGAGGGGTTTTTTGCTGAAAGGAGGAACTATATCCGGAT
TGGCGAATGGG
[124 nt withheld, positions 642-765]
C
[83 nt withheld, positions 767-849]
CTGATA
